>Addgene plasmid #164037 | pcNDA-NES-PhoCl2c-mCherry | addgene full sequence | sequence record 322531 | Addgene NGS Result
GACGGATCGGGAGATCTCCCGATCCCCTATGGTGCACTCTCAGTACAATCTGCTCTGATGCCGCATAGTT
AAGCCAGTATCTGCTCCCTGCTTGTGTGTTGGAGGTCGCTGAGTAGTGCGCGAGCAAAATTTAAGCTACA
ACAAGGCAAGGCTTGACCGACAATTGCATGAAGAATCTGCTTAGGGTTAGGCGTTTTGCGCTGCTTCGCG
ATGTACGGGCCAGATATACGCGTTGACATTGATTATTGACTAGTTATTAATAGTAATCAATTACGGGGTC
ATTAGTTCATAGCCCATATATGGAGTTCCGCGTTACATAACTTACGGTAAATGGCCCGCCTGGCTGACCG
CCCAACGACCCCCGCCCATTGACGTCAATAATGACGTATGTTCCCATAGTAACGCCAATAGGGACTTTCC
ATTGACGTCAATGGGTGGAGTATTTACGGTAAACTGCCCACTTGGCAGTACATCAAGTGTATCATATGCC
AAGTACGCCCCCTATTGACGTCAATGACGGTAAATGGCCCGCCTGGCATTATGCCCAGTACATGACCTTA
TGGGACTTTCCTACTTGGCAGTACATCTACGTATTAGTCATCGCTATTACCATGGTGATGCGGTTTTGGC
AGTACATCAATGGGCGTGGATAGCGGTTTGACTCACGGGGATTTCCAAGTCTCCACCCCATTGACGTCAA
TGGGAGTTTGTTTTGGCACCAAAATCAACGGGACTTTCCAAAATGTCGTAACAACTCCGCCCCATTGACG
CAAATGGGCGGTAGGCGTGTACGGTGGGAGGTCTATATAAGCAGAGCTCTCTGGCTAACTAGAGAACCCA
CTGCTTACTGGCTTATCGAAATTAATACGACTCACTATAGGGAGACCCAAGCTGGCTAGCGCCACCATGA
ACCTGGTGGACCTGCAGAAGAAGCTGGAGGAGCTGGAGCTGGACGAGCAGCAGGGAGGCAAGCTTAGCGT
GATCCCTGACTACTTCAAGCAGAGCTTCCCCGAGGGCTACAGCTGGGAGCGCAGCATGACCTACGAGGAC
GGCGGCATCTGCATCGCCACCAACGACATCACAATGGAGGGGGACAGCTTCATCAACAAGATCCACTTCC
AGGGCACGAACTTCCCCCCCAACGGCCCCGTGATGCAGAAGAGGACCGTGGGCTGGGAGGCCAGCACCGA
GAAGATGTACGAGCGCGACGGCGTGCTGAAGGGCGACGTGAAGATGAAGCTGCTGCTGAAGGGCGGCGGC
CACTATCGCGGCGACTACCGCACCACCTACAAGGTCAAGCAGAAGCCCGTAAAGCTGCCCGACTGCCACT
TCGTGGACCACCGCATCGAGATCCTGAGCCACGACAAGGACTACAACAAGGTGAAGCTGTACGAGCACGC
CGTGGCCAAGACTTCCACCGACAGCATGGACGAGCTGTACAAGGGTGGCAGCGGTGGCATGGTGAGCAAG
GGCGAGGAGACCATTACAAGCGTGATCAAGCCTGACATGAAGAACAAGCTGCGCATGGAGGGCAACGTGA
ACGGCCACGCCTTCGTGATCGAGGGCGAGGGCAGCGGCAAGCCCTTCGAGGGCATCCAGACGATTGATTT
GGAGGTGAAGGAGGGCGCCCCGCTGCCCTTCGCCTACGACATCCTGACCACCGCCTTCCACTACGGCAAC
CGCGTGTTCACCAAGTACCCACGGGGTACCGGAGGCGGGGGCAGCGGAGGCGGGGGCAGCGTGAGCAAGG
GCGAGGAGGATAACATGGCCATCATCAAGGAGTTCATGCGCTTCAAGGTGCACATGGAGGGCTCCGTGAA
CGGCCACGAGTTCGAGATCGAGGGCGAGGGCGAGGGCCGCCCCTACGAGGGCACCCAGACCGCCAAGCTG
AAGGTGACCAAGGGTGGCCCCCTGCCCTTCGCCTGGGACATCCTGTCCCCTCAGTTCATGTACGGCTCCA
AGGCCTACGTGAAGCACCCCGCCGACATCCCCGACTACTTGAAGCTGTCCTTCCCCGAGGGCTTCAAGTG
GGAGCGCGTGATGAACTTCGAGGACGGCGGCGTGGTGACCGTGACCCAGGACTCCTCCCTGCAGGACGGC
GAGTTCATCTACAAGGTGAAGCTGCGCGGCACCAACTTCCCCTCCGACGGCCCCGTAATGCAGAAGAAGA
CCATGGGCTGGGAGGCCTCCTCCGAGCGGATGTACCCCGAGGACGGCGCCCTGAAGGGCGAGATCAAGCA
GAGGCTGAAGCTGAAGGACGGCGGCCACTACGACGCTGAGGTCAAGACCACCTACAAGGCCAAGAAGCCC
GTGCAGCTGCCCGGCGCCTACAACGTCAACATCAAGTTGGACATCACCTCCCACAACGAGGACTACACCA
TCGTGGAACAGTACGAACGCGCCGAGGGCCGCCACTCCACCGGTGGCATGGACGAGCTGTACAAGTAACT
CGAGTCTAGAGGGCCCGTTTAAACCCGCTGATCAGCCTCGACTGTGCCTTCTAGTTGCCAGCCATCTGTT
GTTTGCCCCTCCCCCGTGCCTTCCTTGACCCTGGAAGGTGCCACTCCCACTGTCCTTTCCTAATAAAATG
AGGAAATTGCATCGCATTGTCTGAGTAGGTGTCATTCTATTCTGGGGGGTGGGGTGGGGCAGGACAGCAA
GGGGGAGGATTGGGAAGACAATAGCAGGCATGCTGGGGATGCGGTGGGCTCTATGGCTTCTGAGGCGGAA
AGAACCAGCTGGGGCTCTAGGGGGTATCCCC
[124 nt withheld, positions 2762-2885]
C
[91 nt withheld, positions 2887-2977]
A
[49 nt withheld, positions 2979-3027]
CCTTTGACGTTGGAGTCCACGTTCTTT
[37 nt withheld, positions 3055-3091]
ACCCTATCTCGGTCTATTCTTTTGATTTATAAGGGATTTTGCCGATTTCGGCCTATTGGTTAAAAAATGA
GCTGATTTAACAAAAATTTAACGCGAATTAATTCTGTGGAATGTGTGTCAGTTAGGGTGTGGAAAGTCCC
CAGGCTCCCCAGCAGGCAGAAGTATGCAAAGCATGCATCTCAATTAGTCAGCAACCAGGTGTGGAAAGTC
CCCAGGCTCCCCAGCAGGCAGAAGTATGCAAAGCATGCATCTCAATTAGTCAGCAACCATAGTCCCGCCC
CTAACTCCGCCCATCCCGCCCCTAACTCCGCCCAGTTCCGCCCATTCTCCGCCCCATGGCTGACTAATTT
TTTTTATTTATGCAGAGGCCGAGGCCGCCTCTGCCTCTGAGCTATTCCAGAAGTAGTGAGGAGGCTTTTT
TGGAGGCCTAGGCTTTTGCAAAAAGCTCCCGGGAGCTTGTATATCCATTTTCGGATCTGATCAAGAGACA
GGATGAGGATCGTTTCGCATGATTGAACAAGATGGATTGCACGCAGGTTCTCCGGCCGCTTGGGTGGAGA
GGCTATTCGGCTATGACTGGGCACAACAGACAATCGGCTGCTCTGATGCCGCCGTGTTCCGGCTGTCAGC
GCAGGGGCGCCCGGTTCTTTTTGTCAAGACCGACCTGTCCGGTGCCCTGAATGAACTGCAGGACGAGGCA
GCGCGGCTATCGTGGCTGGCCACGACGGGCGTTCCTTGCGCAGCTGTGCTCGACGTTGTCACTGAAGCGG
GAAGGGACTGGCTGCTATTGGGCGAAGTGCCGGGGCAGGATCTCCTGTCATCTCACCTTGCTCCTGCCGA
GAAAGTATCCATCATGGCTGATGCAATGCGGCGGCTGCATACGCTTGATCCGGCTACCTGCCCATTCGAC
CACCAAGCGAAACATCGCATCGAGCGAGCACGTACTCGGATGGAAGCCGGTCTTGTCGATCAGGATGATC
TGGACGAAGAGCATCAGGGGCTCGCGCCAGCCGAACTGTTCGCCAGGCTCAAGGCGCGCATGCCCGACGG
CGAGGATCTCGTCGTGACCCATGGCGATGCCTGCTTGCCGAATATCATGGTGGAAAATGGCCGCTTTTCT
GGATTCATCGACTGTGGCCGGCTGGGTGTGGCGGACCGCTATCAGGACATAGCGTTGGCTACCCGTGATA
TTGCTGAAGAGCTTGGCGGCGAATGGGCTGACCGCTTCCTCGTGCTTTACGGTATCGCCGCTCCCGATTC
GCAGCGCATCGCCTTCTATCGCCTTCTTGACGAGTTCTTCTGAGCGGGACTCTGGGGTTCGAAATGACCG
ACCAAGCGACGCCCAACCTGCCATCACGAGATTTCGATTCCACCGCCGCCTTCTATGAAAGGTTGGGCTT
CGGAATCGTTTTCCGGGACACCGGCTGGATGATCCTCCAGCGCGGGGATCTCATGCTGGAGTTCTTCGCC
CACCCCAACTTGTTTATTGCAGCTTATAATGGTTACAAATAAAGCAATAGCATCACAAATTTCACAAATA
AAGCATTTTTTTCACTGCATTCTAGTTGTGGTTTGTCCAAACTCATCAATGTATCTTATCATGTCTGTAT
ACCGTCGACCTCTAGCTAGAGCTTGGCGTAATCATGGTCATAGCTGTTTCCTGTGTGAAATTGTTATCCG
CTCACAATTCCACACAACATACGAGCCGGAAGCATAAAGTGTAAAGCCTGGGGTGCCTAATGAGTGAGCT
AACTCACATTAATTGCGTTGCGCTCACTGCCCGCTTTCCAGTCGGGAAACCTGTCGTGCCAGCTGCATTA
ATGAATCGGCCAACGCGCGGGGAGAGGCGGTTTGCGTATTGGGCGCTCTTCCGCTTCCTCGCTCACTGAC
TCGCTGCGCTCGGTCGTTCGGCTGCGGCGAGCGGTATCAGCTCACTCAAAGGCGGTAATACGGTTATCCA
CAGAATCAGGGGATAACGCAGGAAAGAACATGTGAGCAAAAGGCCAGCAAAAGGCCAGGAACCGTAAAAA
GGCCGCGTTGCTGGCGTTTTTCCATAGGCTCCGCCCCCCTGACGAGCATCACAAAAATCGACGCTCAAGT
CAGAGGTGGCGAAACCCGACAGGACTATAAAGATACCAGGCGTTTCCCCCTGGAAGCTCCCTCGTGCGCT
CTCCTGTTCCGACCCTGCCGCTTACCGGATACCTGTCCGCCTTTCTCCCTTCGGGAAGCGTGGCGCTTTC
TCATAGCTCACGCTGTAGGTATCTCAGTTCGGTGTAGGTCGTTCGCTCCAAGCTGGGCTGTGTGCACGAA
CCCCCCGTTCAGCCCGACCGCTGCGCCTTATCCGGTAACTATCGTCTTGAGTCCAACCCGGTAAGACACG
ACTTATCGCCACTGGCAGCAGCCACTGGTAACAGGATTAGCAGAGCGAGGTATGTAGGCGGTGCTACAGA
GTTCTTGAAGTGGTGGCCTAACTACGGCTACACTAGAAGAACAGTATTTGGTATCTGCGCTCTGCTGAAG
CCAGTTACCTTCGGAAAAAGAGTTGGTAGCTCTTGATCCGGCAAACAAACCACCGCTGGTAGCGGTGGTT
TTTTTGTTTGCAAGCAGCAGATTACGCGCAGAAAAAAAGGATCTCAAGAAGATCCTTTGATCTTTTCTAC
GGGGTCTGACGCTCAGTGGAACGAAAACTCACGTTAAGGGATTTTGGTCATGAGATTATCAAAAAGGATC
TTCACCTAGATCCTTTTAAATTAAAAATGAAGTTTTAAATCAATCTAAAGTATATATGAGTAAACTTGGT
CTGACAGTTACCAATGCTTAATCAGTGAGGCACCTATCTCAGCGATCTGTCTATTTCGTTCATCCATAGT
TGCCTGACTCCCCGTCGTGTAGATAACTACGATACGGGAGGGCTTACCATCTGGCCCCAGTGCTGCAATG
ATACCGCGAGACCCACGCTCACCGGCTCCAGATTTATCAGCAATAAACCAGCCAGCCGGAAGGGCCGAGC
GCAGAAGTGGTCCTGCAACTTTATCCGCCTCCATCCAGTCTATTAATTGTTGCCGGGAAGCTAGAGTAAG
TAGTTCGCCAGTTAATAGTTTGCGCAACGTTGTTGCCATTGCTACAGGCATCGTGGTGTCACGCTCGTCG
TTTGGTATGGCTTCATTCAGCTCCGGTTCCCAACGATCAAGGCGAGTTACATGATCCCCCATGTTGTGCA
AAAAAGCGGTTAGCTCCTTCGGTCCTCCGATCGTTGTCAGAAGTAAGTTGGCCGCAGTGTTATCACTCAT
GGTTATGGCAGCACTGCATAATTCTCTTACTGTCATGCCATCCGTAAGATGCTTTTCTGTGACTGGTGAG
TACTCAACCAAGTCATTCTGAGAATAGTGTATGCGGCGACCGAGTTGCTCTTGCCCGGCGTCAATACGGG
ATAATACCGCGCCACATAGCAGAACTTTAAAAGTGCTCATCATTGGAAAACGTTCTTCGGGGCGAAAACT
CTCAAGGATCTTACCGCTGTTGAGATCCAGTTCGATGTAACCCACTCGTGCACCCAACTGATCTTCAGCA
TCTTTTACTTTCACCAGCGTTTCTGGGTGAGCAAAAACAGGAAGGCAAAATGCCGCAAAAAAGGGAATAA
GGGCGACACGGAAATGTTGAATACTCATACTCTTCCTTTTTCAATATTATTGAAGCATTTATCAGGGTTA
TTGTCTCATGAGCGGATACATATTTGAATGTATTTAGAAAAATAAACAAATAGGGGTTCCGCGCACATTT
CCCCGAAAAGTGCCACCTGACGTC
Features (pLannotate 1.2.2; 22 found; start..end, strand, type, name):
     28..80      -  misc_feature   bom (fragment): basis of mobility region from pBR322
    235..614     +  enhancer       CMV enhancer: human cytomegalovirus immediate early enhancer
    615..818     +  promoter       CMV promoter: human cytomegalovirus (CMV) immediate early promoter
    814..847     +  LTR            5' LTR (truncated) (fragment): truncated 5' long terminal repeat (LTR) from HIV-1
    863..881     +  promoter       T7 promoter: promoter for bacteriophage T7 RNA polymerase
    910..975     +  CDS            MAP2K2 (fragment): MP2K2_HUMAN - Also known as MEK2, MKK2, PRKMK2. Experimental evidence at protein level: Swiss-Prot protein existence level 1. Catalyzes the concomitant phosphorylation of a threonine and a tyrosine residue in a Thr-Glu-Tyr sequence located in MAP kinases. Activates the ERK1 and ERK2 MAP kinases (By similarity). Activates BRAF in a KSR1 or KSR2-dependent manner; by binding to KSR1 or KSR2 releases the inhibitory intramolecular interaction between KSR1 or KSR2 protein kinase and N-terminal domains which promotes KSR1 or KSR2-BRAF dimerization and BRAF activation (PubMed:29433126). From Homo sapi
    979..1704    +  CDS            PhoCl: photocleavable protein that separates into two fragments upon exposure to violet light (Zhang et al., 2017)
   1741..2447    +  CDS            mCherry (fragment): monomeric derivative of DsRed fluorescent protein (Shaner et al., 2004) mammalian codon-optimized
   2492..2716    +  polyA_signal   bGH poly(A) signal: bovine growth hormone polyadenylation signal
   2720..2741    +  promoter       SV40 promoter (fragment): SV40 enhancer and early promoter
   2762..3190    +  rep_origin     f1 ori (sequence partly withheld): f1 bacteriophage origin of replication; arrow indicates direction of (+) strand synthesis
   3204..3533    +  promoter       SV40 promoter: SV40 enhancer and early promoter
   3600..4391    +  CDS            neo: KKA2_KLEPN - Also known as kan, nptII. Experimental evidence at protein level: Swiss-Prot protein existence level 1. Resistance to kanamycin, neomycin, paromomycin, ribostamycin, butirosin and gentamicin B. From Klebsiella pneumoniae.
   4415..4573    +  CDS            ble (fragment): BLE_KLEPN - Experimental evidence at protein level: Swiss-Prot protein existence level 1. Binding protein with a strong affinity to the bleomycin family of antibiotics. Binds to CL990; an antimitotic-antibiotic compound. From Klebsiella pneumoniae.
   4568..4689    +  polyA_signal   SV40 poly(A) signal: SV40 polyadenylation signal
   4762..4778    -  protein_bind   lac operator: The lac repressor binds to the lac operator to inhibit transcription in E. coli. This inhibition can be relieved by adding lactose or isopropyl-β-D-thiogalactopyranoside (IPTG). lac repressor encoded by lacI
   4786..4816    -  promoter       lac promoter: promoter for the E. coli lac operon
   4831..4852    -  protein_bind   CAP binding site: CAP binding activates transcription in the presence of cAMP. E. coli catabolite activator protein
   4865..4957    -  CDS            lacI (fragment): lac repressor; lacI; The lac repressor binds to the lac operator to inhibit transcription in E. coli. This inhibition can be relieved by adding lactose or isopropyl-β-D-thiogalactopyranoside (IPTG).
   5140..5728    -  rep_origin     ori: high-copy-number ColE1/pMB1/pBR322/pUC origin of replication
   5899..6759    -  CDS            AmpR: β-lactamase; bla; confers resistance to ampicillin, carbenicillin, and related antibiotics
   6760..6864    -  promoter       AmpR promoter: bla
