[The description below was written by a language model from this plasmid's Addgene catalogue record and pLannotate feature annotations shown in this document.]
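Description:
pcNDA-NES-PhoCl2c-mCherry is a mammalian expression plasmid of about 6.9 kb built on the pcDNA3.1+ backbone. It is propagated in E. coli from a high-copy ColE1/pUC-type origin under ampicillin selection (AmpR with its own bla promoter). For mammalian cells it carries a neomycin phosphotransferase cassette driven by the SV40 enhancer/early promoter and terminated by the SV40 polyadenylation signal, which allows G418 selection of stable transfectants. An f1 origin and a T7 promoter upstream of the insert are standard backbone elements. Several short annotated fragments (HIV-1 LTR, ble, lacI, bom) appear to be partial sequence matches within the backbone rather than functional parts.

The payload is a roughly 1.5 kb fusion open reading frame inserted by Gibson assembly. It is preceded by a Kozak sequence, expressed from the human CMV immediate-early enhancer/promoter, and terminated by the bovine growth hormone poly(A) signal. The fusion begins with a short segment annotated as a MAP2K2 (MEK2) fragment, which corresponds in position to the nuclear export signal (NES) in the construct name. This is followed by the photocleavable protein, which the catalogue names as the PhoCl2c variant, and then by the red fluorescent protein mCherry.

PhoCl-type proteins split into two fragments when exposed to violet light. Illumination should therefore separate the NES-bearing N-terminal portion from the mCherry-containing portion. mCherry is held in the cytoplasm while the fusion is intact and can redistribute once the export signal is lost. This fits the stated purpose of optogenetic control of protein localization, with mCherry fluorescence as the readout for how well PhoCl2c cleaves and dissociates.
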