Addgene plasmid #164037: pcNDA-NES-PhoCl2c-mCherry
Purpose: Optogenetic control of protein localization by PhoCl2c
Depositing lab: Robert Campbell. Depositing organization: University of Alberta. Publication: Photocleavable proteins that undergo fast and efficient dissociation. Lu X, Wen Y, Zhang S, Zhang W, Chen Y, Shen Y, Lemieux MJ, Campbell RE. Chem Sci. 2021 May 31;12(28):9658-9672. doi: 10.1039/d1sc01059j. eCollection 2021 Jul 21. PubMed 34349937.
Backbone
  Vector backbone: pcDNA3.1+
  Backbone size w/o insert (bp): 5350
  Total vector size (bp): 6892
  Vector type: Mammalian Expression
  Selectable markers: Neomycin (select with G418)
Growth in bacteria
  Bacterial resistance: Ampicillin, 100 μg/mL
  Growth temperature: 37°C
  Growth strain: DH5alpha
  Copy number: High Copy
Gene/Insert
  Gene/Insert name: NES-PhoCl2c-mCherry
  Insert size (bp): 1542
  Promoter: CMV promotor
  Tag / fusion protein: kozak sequence (N terminal on insert)
  Cloning method: Gibson Cloning
  Sequencing primers: 5′ CG CAAATGGGCG GTAGGCGTG; 3′ CCTCGACTG TGCCTTCTA
Terms and licenses: Academic/Nonprofit Terms; Industry Terms: Not Available to Industry
Depositor comments: Please visit https://www.biorxiv.org/content/10.1101/2020.12.10.419556v1 for bioRxiv preprint.
How to cite: pcNDA-NES-PhoCl2c-mCherry was a gift from Robert Campbell (Addgene plasmid # 164037 ; http://n2t.net/addgene:164037 ; RRID:Addgene_164037)
